Addgene plasmid #183973: UTP15:PBC028-C01:C245785
Purpose: Baculovirus expression for structure determination. May not contain entire coding region of gene.
Depositing lab: Cheryl Arrowsmith. Depositing organization: University of Toronto.
Backbone
  Vector backbone: pFBOH-MHL
  Vector type: Baculovirus Expresssion
Growth in bacteria
  Bacterial resistance: Ampicillin, 100 μg/mL
  Growth temperature: 37°C
  Growth strain: DH5alpha
  Copy number: High Copy
Gene/Insert
  Gene/Insert name: UTP15 (alt name: 7RUO)
  Species: H. sapiens (human)
  Insert size (bp): 1110
  Entrez Gene: UTP15 (a.k.a. NET21, FLJ12787)
  Promoter: Polyhedrin
  Tag / fusion protein: 6xHis-TEV (N terminal on insert)
  Cloning method: Ligation Independent Cloning
  Sequencing primers: 5′ pFBOH-fwd (5'-CCGGATTATTCATACCGTCCCACCA-3'); 3′ pFBOH-rev (5'-CTGATTATGATCCTCTAGTACTTCT-3')
Terms and licenses: Academic/Nonprofit Terms; Industry Terms: Not Available to Industry
Depositor comments: SGC Clone Sample ID: UTP15:PBC028-C01:C245785. SGC link: http://www.thesgc.org/structures/7RUO/
How to cite: UTP15:PBC028-C01:C245785 was a gift from Cheryl Arrowsmith (Addgene plasmid # 183973 ; http://n2t.net/addgene:183973 ; RRID:Addgene_183973)
