[The description below was written by a language model from this plasmid's Addgene catalogue record and pLannotate feature annotations shown in this document.]
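Description:
UTP15:PBC028-C01:C245785 is a baculovirus transfer (donor) plasmid built on the pFBOH-MHL backbone for producing a fragment of human UTP15 in insect cells, with the stated aim of structure determination. The sequenced plasmid is 5,843 nt. It is maintained in E. coli as a high-copy plasmid through a ColE1/pUC-type origin and selected with ampicillin via the β-lactamase gene. An f1 phage origin is also present, along with small remnants of lacZα and the pBR322 bom region.

The expression cassette lies between the Tn7R and Tn7L ends of a mini-Tn7 element, together with a gentamicin acetyltransferase gene driven by the integron Pc promoter. This arrangement is characteristic of Bac-to-Bac-style systems, in which Tn7 transposition moves the cassette and gentamicin marker into a baculovirus bacmid carried in E. coli. The resulting recombinant bacmid is then used to generate virus in insect cells. Within the transposable segment, the Autographa californica polyhedrin promoter, a strong very-late viral promoter, drives an N-terminal 6xHis tag followed by a TEV protease cleavage site. This allows affinity purification and subsequent tag removal. The tag is fused to a 1,110 bp UTP15 coding segment inserted by ligation-independent cloning, and an SV40 polyadenylation signal terminates the transcript.

UTP15 is a ribosome biogenesis factor involved in nucleolar processing of pre-18S rRNA and in RNA polymerase I transcription. The annotation marks the insert as a fragment, and the record cautions that it may not contain the entire coding region. This fits a construct designed around a domain for a structural genomics effort, and the record links it to a deposited structure.
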