Features (pLannotate 1.2.2; 16 found; start..end, strand, type, name):
    103..119     +  CDS            lacZα (fragment): LacZα fragment of β-galactosidase; lacZ fragment
    124..578     +  rep_origin     f1 ori (sequence partly withheld): f1 bacteriophage origin of replication; arrow indicates direction of (+) strand synthesis
    604..708     +  promoter       AmpR promoter: bla
    709..1569    +  CDS            AmpR: β-lactamase; bla; confers resistance to ampicillin, carbenicillin, and related antibiotics
   1740..2328    +  rep_origin     ori: high-copy-number ColE1/pMB1/pBR322/pUC origin of replication
   2514..2565    -  misc_feature   bom (fragment): basis of mobility region from pBR322
   2633..2857    -  mobile_element Tn7R: mini-Tn7 element (right end of the Tn7 transposon) Tn7
   2924..3457    -  CDS            GmR: gentamycin acetyltransferase; aacC1; confers resistance to gentamycin
   3627..3655    -  promoter       Pc promoter: intI1 (promoter lies within the coding sequence); class 1 integron promoter
   3633..3980    -  CDS            YPR2_ECOLX (fragment): Protein predicted: Swiss-Prot protein existence level 4. From Escherichia coli.
   4007..4098    +  promoter       polyhedrin promoter: polh from Autographa californica; promoter for the baculovirus polyhedrin gene
   4155..4173    +  CDS            capTEV™ (fragment): composite tag for in vivo biotinylation, TEV protease cleavage, and 6xHis tagging
   4208..5317    +  CDS            UTP15 (fragment): UTP15_HUMAN - Experimental evidence at protein level: Swiss-Prot protein existence level 1. Ribosome biogenesis factor. Involved in nucleolar processing of pre-18S ribosomal RNA. Required for optimal pre-ribosomal RNA transcription by RNA polymerase I. From Homo sapiens (Human).
   5349..5432    +  CDS            large T antigen (fragment): large T antigen from SV40 (simian virus 40)
   5455..5589    +  polyA_signal   SV40 poly(A) signal: SV40 polyadenylation signal
   5618..5783    -  mobile_element Tn7L: mini-Tn7 element (left end of the Tn7 transposon) Tn7
>Addgene plasmid #183973 | UTP15:PBC028-C01:C245785 | addgene full sequence | sequence record 361423 | Addgene NGS Result
AACCGTCATCTTCGGCTACTTTTTCTCTGTCACAGAATGAAAATTTTTCTGTCATCTCTTCGTTATTAAT
GTTTGTAATTGACTGAATATCAACGCTTATTTGCAGCCTGAATGGCGAATGGG
[124 nt withheld, positions 124-247]
C
[91 nt withheld, positions 249-339]
A
[49 nt withheld, positions 341-389]
CCTTTGACGTTGGAGTCCACGTTCTT
[37 nt withheld, positions 416-452]
ACCCTATCTCGGTCTATTCTTTTGATTTATAAGGGATTTTGCCGATTTCGGCCTATTGGTTAAAAAATGA
GCTGATTTAACAAAAATTTAACGCGAATTTTAACAAAATATTAACGCTTACAATTTAGGTGGCACTTTTC
GGGGAAATGTGCGCGGAACCCCTATTTGTTTATTTTTCTAAATACATTCAAATATGTATCCGCTCATGAG
ACAATAACCCTGATAAATGCTTCAATAATATTGAAAAAGGAAGAGTATGAGTATTCAACATTTCCGTGTC
GCCCTTATTCCCTTTTTTGCGGCATTTTGCCTTCCTGTTTTTGCTCACCCAGAAACGCTGGTGAAAGTAA
AAGATGCTGAAGATCAGTTGGGTGCACGAGTGGGTTACATCGAACTGGATCTCAACAGCGGTAAGATCCT
TGAGAGTTTTCGCCCCGAAGAACGTTTTCCAATGATGAGCACTTTTAAAGTTCTGCTATGTGGCGCGGTA
TTATCCCGTATTGACGCCGGGCAAGAGCAACTCGGTCGCCGCATACACTATTCTCAGAATGACTTGGTTG
AGTACTCACCAGTCACAGAAAAGCATCTTACGGATGGCATGACAGTAAGAGAATTATGCAGTGCTGCCAT
AACCATGAGTGATAACACTGCGGCCAACTTACTTCTGACAACGATCGGAGGACCGAAGGAGCTAACCGCT
TTTTTGCACAACATGGGGGATCATGTAACTCGCCTTGATCGTTGGGAACCGGAGCTGAATGAAGCCATAC
CAAACGACGAGCGTGACACCACGATGCCTGTAGCAATGGCAACAACGTTGCGCAAACTATTAACTGGCGA
ACTACTTACTCTAGCTTCCCGGCAACAATTAATAGACTGGATGGAGGCGGATAAAGTTGCAGGACCACTT
CTGCGCTCGGCCCTTCCGGCTGGCTGGTTTATTGCTGATAAATCTGGAGCCGGTGAGCGTGGGTCTCGCG
GTATCATTGCAGCACTGGGGCCAGATGGTAAGCCCTCCCGTATCGTAGTTATCTACACGACGGGGAGTCA
GGCAACTATGGATGAACGAAATAGACAGATCGCTGAGATAGGTGCCTCACTGATTAAGCATTGGTAACTG
TCAGACCAAGTTTACTCATATATACTTTAGATTGATTTAAAACTTCATTTTTAATTTAAAAGGATCTAGG
TGAAGATCCTTTTTGATAATCTCATGACCAAAATCCCTTAACGTGAGTTTTCGTTCCACTGAGCGTCAGA
CCCCGTAGAAAAGATCAAAGGATCTTCTTGAGATCCTTTTTTTCTGCGCGTAATCTGCTGCTTGCAAACA
AAAAAACCACCGCTACCAGCGGTGGTTTGTTTGCCGGATCAAGAGCTACCAACTCTTTTTCCGAAGGTAA
CTGGCTTCAGCAGAGCGCAGATACCAAATACTGTTCTTCTAGTGTAGCCGTAGTTAGGCCACCACTTCAA
GAACTCTGTAGCACCGCCTACATACCTCGCTCTGCTAATCCTGTTACCAGTGGCTGCTGCCAGTGGCGAT
AAGTCGTGTCTTACCGGGTTGGACTCAAGACGATAGTTACCGGATAAGGCGCAGCGGTCGGGCTGAACGG
GGGGTTCGTGCACACAGCCCAGCTTGGAGCGAACGACCTACACCGAACTGAGATACCTACAGCGTGAGCT
ATGAGAAAGCGCCACGCTTCCCGAAGGGAGAAAGGCGGACAGGTATCCGGTAAGCGGCAGGGTCGGAACA
GGAGAGCGCACGAGGGAGCTTCCAGGGGGAAACGCCTGGTATCTTTATAGTCCTGTCGGGTTTCGCCACC
TCTGACTTGAGCGTCGATTTTTGTGATGCTCGTCAGGGGGGCGGAGCCTATGGAAAAACGCCAGCAACGC
GGCCTTTTTACGGTTCCTGGCCTTTTGCTGGCCTTTTGCTCACATGTTCTTTCCTGCGTTATCCCCTGAT
TCTGTGGATAACCGTATTACCGCCTTTGAGTGAGCTGATACCGCTCGCCGCAGCCGAACGACCGAGCGCA
GCGAGTCAGTGAGCGAGGAAGCGGAAGAGCGCCTGATGCGGTATTTTCTCCTTACGCATCTGTGCGGTAT
TTCACACCGCATAGACCAGCCGCGTAACCTGGCAAAATCGGTTACGGTTGAGTAATAAATGGATGCCCTG
CGTAAGCGGGTGTGGGCGGACAATAAAGTCTTAAACTGAACAAAATAGATCTAAACTATGACAATAAAGT
CTTAAACTAGACAGAATAGTTGTAAACTGAAATCAGTCCAGTTATGCTGTGAAAAAGCATACTGGACTTT
TGTTATGGCTAAAGCAAACTCTTCATTTTCTGAAGTGCAAATTGCCCGTCGTATTAAAGAGGGGCGTGGC
CAAGGGCATGGTAAAGACTATATTCGCGGCGTTGTGACAATTTACCGAACAACTCCGCGGCCGGGAAGCC
GATCTCGGCTTGAACGAATTGTTAGGTGGCGGTACTTGGGTCGATATCAAAGTGCATCACTTCTTCCCGT
ATGCCCAACTTTGTATAGAGAGCCACTGCGGGATCGTCACCGTAATCTGCTTGCACGTAGATCACATAAG
CACCAAGCGCGTTGGCCTCATGCTTGAGCAGATTGATGAGCGCGGTGGCAATGCCCTGCCTCCGGTGCTC
GCCGGAGACTGCGAGATCATAGATATAGATCTCACTACGCGGCTGCTCAAACTTGGGCAGAACGTAAGCC
GCGAGAGCGCCAACAACCGCTTCTTGGTCGAAGGCAGCAAGCGCGATGAATGTCTTACTACGGAGCAAGT
TCCCGAGGTAATCGGAGTCCGGCTGATGTTGGGAGTAGGTGGCTACGTCTCCGAACTCACGACCGAAAAG
ATCAAGAGCAGCCCGCATGGATTTGACTTGGTCAGGGCCGAGCCTACATGTGCGAATGATGCCCATACTT
GAGCCACCTAACTTTGTTTTAGGGCGACTGCCCTGCTGCGTAACATCGTTGCTGCTCCATAACATCAAAC
ATCGACCCACGGCGTAACGCGCTTGCTGCTTGGATGCCCGAGGCATAGACTGTACAAAAAAACAGTCATA
ACAAGCCATGAAAACCGCCACTGCGCCGTTACCACCGCTGCGTTCGGTCAAGGTTCTGGACCAGTTGCGT
GAGCGCATACGCTACTTGCATTACAGTTTACGAACCGAACAGGCTTATGTCAACTGGGTTCGTGCCTTCA
TCCGTTTCCACGGTGTGCGTCACCCGGCAACCTTGGGCAGCAGCGAAGTCGAGGCATTTCTGTCCTGGCT
GGCGAACGAGCGCAAGGTTTCGGTCTCCACGCATCGTCAGGCATTGGCGGCCTTGCTGTTCTTCTACGGC
AAGGTGCTGTGCACGGATCTGCCCTGGCTTCAGGAGATCGGAAGACCTCGGCCGTCGCGGCGCTTGCCGG
TGGTGCTGACCCCGGATGAAGTGGTTCGCATCCTCGGTTTTCTGGAAGGCGAGCATCGTTTGTTCGCCCA
GGACTCTAGCTATAGTTCTAGTGGTTGGCTACGTATACTCCGGAATATTAATAGATCATGGAGATAATTA
AAATGATAACCATCTCGCAAATAAATAAGTATTTTACTGTTTTCGTAACAGTTTTGTAATAAAAAAACCT
ATAAATATTCCGGATTATTCATACCGTCCCACCATCGGGCGCGGATCTCGGTCCGAAAACCATGCATCAT
CATCATCATCACAGCAGCGGCAGAGAAAACTTGTATTTCCAGGGCATGGCTGGTTATAAGCCTGTAGCTA
TTCAGACATATCCTATACTTGGTGAAAAAATCACCCAAGATACACTGTACTGGAACAACTATAAGACCCC
TGTTCAGATTAAGGAATTTGGTGCAGTTTCAAAAGTAGACTTTTCTCCTCAGCCTCCATATAATTATGCT
GTCACAGCTTCCTCAAGAATTCACATTTATGGCCGATACTCCCAAGAACCTATAAAAACCTTTTCTCGAT
TTAAAGACACAGCATACTGTGCTACTTTTCGACAAGATGGTAGATTGCTTGTGGCTGGCAGTGAAGATGG
TGGAGTTCAACTTTTTGATATAAGTGGGAGGGCTCCCCTCAGGCAGTTTGAAGGCCATACAAAAGCAGTT
CATACAGTAGATTTTACAGCTGACAAATATCACGTGGTCTCTGGGGCTGATGATTATACAGTTAAATTAT
GGGATATTCCAAACTCCAAAGAAATTTTGACATTTAAAGAACACTCTGATTATGTGAGGTGTGGATGTGC
TAGCAAACTTAATCCGGATCTCTTTATAACAGGATCATATGATCATACTGTGAAGATGTTTGATGCACGA
ACGAGTGAGAGTGTTCTCTCCGTTGAGCATGGGCAGCCAGTGGAGAGTGTCCTACTTTTCCCCTCTGGAG
GTCTTCTGGTGTCAGCAGGAGGTCGTTATGTTAAAGTCTGGGACATGTTAAAAGGAGGACAATTGCTAGT
ATCTTTGAAAAATCATCACAAAACCGTGACATGTTTATGTCTAAGCAGCTCTGGACAGAGGTTACTCTCT
GGCTCACTGGATAGGAAGGTGAAAGTATACAGCACAACTTCCTACAAAGTAGTCCACAGTTTTGATTATG
CAGCTTCAATTTTGAGTCTTGCCCTTGCACATGAAGATGAGACAATAGTTGTAGGAATGACCAATGGAAT
ACTGAGTGTTAAACATCGGAAATCTGAAGCAAAGAAGGAATCACTTCCCAGAAGAAGAAGGCCTGCATAT
CGAACCTTTATTAAAGGAAAAAATTACATGAAGCAACGGGATGACATTTTGATTAACAGGCCAGCAAAGA
AGCACCTAGAATTGTATGACAGGGATCTGAAACATTGATGACGAAGCTTGTCGAGAAGTACTAGAGGATC
ATAATCAGCCATACCACATTTGTAGAGGTTTTACTTGCTTTAAAAAACCTCCCACACCTCCCCCTGAACC
TGAAACATAAAATGAATGCAATTGTTGTTGTTAACTTGTTTATTGCAGCTTATAATGGTTACAAATAAAG
CAATAGCATCACAAATTTCACAAATAAAGCATTTTTTTCACTGCATTCTAGTTGTGGTTTGTCCAAACTC
ATCAATGTATCTTATCATGTCTGGATCTGATCACTGATATCGCCTAGGAGATCCGAACCAGATAAGTGAA
ATCTAGTTCCAAACTATTTTGTCATTTTTAATTTTCGTATTAGCTTACGACGCTACACCCAGTTCCCATC
TATTTTGTCACTCTTCCCTAAATAATCCTTAAAAACTCCATTTCCACCCCTCCCAGTTCCCAACTATTTT
GTCCGCCCACAGCGGGGCATTTTTCTTCCTGTTATGTTTTTAATCAAACATCCTGCCAACTCCATGTGAC
A
